Addgene plasmid #190067: GB1-His-TEV-A7-Strep (2-180)
Purpose: Codon-optimized bacterial expression plasmid. Expresses Annexin A7 proline rich domain with strep.
Depositing lab: Lalit Deshmukh. Depositing organization: University of California, San Diego (UCSD). Publication: Phase Separation and Fibrillization of Human Annexin A7 Are Mediated by Its Proline-Rich Domain. Yu C, Nelson SL, Meisl G, Ghirlando R, Deshmukh L. Biochemistry. 2023 Oct 3. doi: 10.1021/acs.biochem.3c00349. PubMed 37788367.
Backbone
  Vector backbone: pET-11a
  Backbone size w/o insert (bp): 5632
  Total vector size (bp): 6478
  Vector type: Bacterial Expression
Growth in bacteria
  Bacterial resistance: Ampicillin, 100 μg/mL
  Growth temperature: 37°C
  Growth strain: DH5alpha
  Copy number: Low Copy
Gene/Insert
  Gene/Insert name: Annexin A7 PRD (alt name: ANX7)
  Species: H. sapiens (human)
  Insert size (bp): 846
  Mutation: PRD only, residues 2-180
  Entrez Gene: ANXA7 (a.k.a. ANX7, SNX, SYNEXIN)
  Tag / fusion protein: GB1-His-TEV (N terminal on insert); Strep (C terminal on insert)
  Cloning method: Restriction Enzyme; 5′ cloning site Ndel (unknown if destroyed); 3′ cloning site BamHI (unknown if destroyed)
  Sequencing primers: 5′ T7; 3′ T7 terminator
Terms and licenses: Academic/Nonprofit Terms; Industry Terms: Not Available to Industry
How to cite: GB1-His-TEV-A7-Strep (2-180) was a gift from Lalit Deshmukh (Addgene plasmid # 190067 ; http://n2t.net/addgene:190067 ; RRID:Addgene_190067)
