[The description below was written by a language model from this plasmid's Addgene catalogue record and pLannotate feature annotations shown in this document.]
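Description:
GB1-His-TEV-A7-Strep (2-180) is a bacterial expression plasmid built on the pET-11a backbone for producing the proline-rich domain (PRD) of human annexin A7 (ANXA7, also called synexin) in E. coli. It replicates from a pBR322-type ColE1 origin. The backbone also carries the rop gene and the bom mobility region, consistent with the low copy number listed in the record. Selection is by ampicillin through the β-lactamase gene. The tetracycline-resistance fragments and tet promoter that were annotated are non-functional remnants of the pBR322 ancestry.

The codon-optimized insert, cloned between NdeI and BamHI, sits downstream of a T7 promoter with an adjacent lac operator and the T7 gene 10 ribosome binding site, and is followed by the T7 terminator. A plasmid-borne lacI gene supplies repressor, so transcription depends on T7 RNA polymerase from the host and is induced with IPTG. The open reading frame begins with the GB1 domain of streptococcal protein G, commonly used as a solubility and expression enhancer. This is followed by an annotated thrombin site, a histidine tag for metal-affinity purification and a TEV protease site, which allows the N-terminal fusion partner to be removed. Next come annexin A7 residues 2-180, covering only the PRD, and a C-terminal Strep tag according to the catalogue entry. The feature table does not annotate the Strep tag explicitly, and the short "SET1" hit near the terminator is probably backbone-derived sequence rather than a designed tag.

The associated publication indicates that the recombinant PRD was used to study phase separation and fibrillization of annexin A7.
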