Features (pLannotate 1.2.2; 23 found; start..end, strand, type, name):
    364..503     -  misc_feature   bom: basis of mobility region from pBR322
    605..796     -  CDS            rop: Rop protein, which maintains plasmids at low copy number; rop
    813..1193    +  CDS            YPB1_ECOLX: Protein predicted: Swiss-Prot protein existence level 4. From Escherichia coli.
   1435..2059    -  CDS            TcR (fragment): tetracycline efflux protein; tet; confers resistance to tetracycline
   2074..2095    -  protein_bind   CAP binding site: CAP binding activates transcription in the presence of cAMP. E. coli catabolite activator protein
   2108..3190    -  CDS            lacI: lac repressor; lacI; The lac repressor binds to the lac operator to inhibit transcription in E. coli. This inhibition can be relieved by adding lactose or isopropyl-β-D-thiogalactopyranoside (IPTG).
   3191..3268    -  promoter       lacI promoter: lacI
   3276..3555    -  CDS            TcR (fragment): tetracycline efflux protein; tet; confers resistance to tetracycline
   3577..3595    +  promoter       T7 promoter: promoter for bacteriophage T7 RNA polymerase
   3596..3620    +  protein_bind   lac operator: The lac repressor binds to the lac operator to inhibit transcription in E. coli. This inhibition can be relieved by adding lactose or isopropyl-β-D-thiogalactopyranoside (IPTG). lac repressor encoded by lacI
   3635..3657    +  RBS            RBS: efficient ribosome binding site from bacteriophage T7 gene 10 (Olins and Rangwala, 1989)
   3671..3832    +  CDS            spg (fragment): SPG1_STRSG - Experimental evidence at protein level: Swiss-Prot protein existence level 1. Binds to the constant Fc region of IgG with high affinity. From Streptococcus sp. group G.
   3833..3850    +  CDS            thrombin site: thrombin recognition and cleavage site
   3902..3920    +  CDS            capTEV™ (fragment): composite tag for in vivo biotinylation, TEV protease cleavage, and 6xHis tagging
   3920..3937    +  CDS            TEV site (fragment): tobacco etch virus (TEV) protease recognition and cleavage site
   3938..4474    +  CDS            ANXA7 (fragment): ANXA7_HUMAN - Also known as ANX7, SNX. Experimental evidence at protein level: Swiss-Prot protein existence level 1. Calcium/phospholipid-binding protein which promotes membrane fusion and is involved in exocytosis. From Homo sapiens (Human).
   4509..4558    +  CDS            SET1 (fragment): solubility-enhancement tag derived from T7 phage gene 10B
   4566..4613    +  terminator     T7 terminator: transcription terminator for bacteriophage T7 RNA polymerase
   4636..4740    -  CDS            TcR (fragment): tetracycline efflux protein; tet; confers resistance to tetracycline
   4788..4816    -  promoter       tet promoter: E. coli promoter for tetracycline efflux protein gene
   4929..5033    +  promoter       AmpR promoter: bla
   5034..5894    +  CDS            AmpR: β-lactamase; bla; confers resistance to ampicillin, carbenicillin, and related antibiotics
   6065..178     +  rep_origin     ori (across the origin): high-copy-number ColE1/pMB1/pBR322/pUC origin of replication
>Addgene plasmid #190067 | GB1-His-TEV-A7-Strep (2-180) | addgene full sequence | sequence record 372279 | Addgene NGS Result
TCCCGAAGGGAGAAAGGCGGACAGGTATCCGGTAAGCGGCAGGGTCGGAACAGGAGAGCGCACGAGGGAG
CTTCCAGGGGGAAACGCCTGGTATCTTTATAGTCCTGTCGGGTTTCGCCACCTCTGACTTGAGCGTCGAT
TTTTGTGATGCTCGTCAGGGGGGCGGAGCCTATGGAAAAACGCCAGCAACGCGGCCTTTTTACGGTTCCT
GGCCTTTTGCTGGCCTTTTGCTCACATGTTCTTTCCTGCGTTATCCCCTGATTCTGTGGATAACCGTATT
ACCGCCTTTGAGTGAGCTGATACCGCTCGCCGCAGCCGAACGACCGAGCGCAGCGAGTCAGTGAGCGAGG
AAGCGGAAGAGCGCCTGATGCGGTATTTTCTCCTTACGCATCTGTGCGGTATTTCACACCGCAATGGTGC
ACTCTCAGTACAATCTGCTCTGATGCCGCATAGTTAAGCCAGTATACACTCCGCTATCGCTACGTGACTG
GGTCATGGCTGCGCCCCGACACCCGCCAACACCCGCTGACGCGCCCTGACGGGCTTGTCTGCTCCCGGCA
TCCGCTTACAGACAAGCTGTGACCGTCTCCGGGAGCTGCATGTGTCAGAGGTTTTCACCGTCATCACCGA
AACGCGCGAGGCAGCTGCGGTAAAGCTCATCAGCGTGGTCGTGAAGCGATTCACAGATGTCTGCCTGTTC
ATCCGCGTCCAGCTCGTTGAGTTTCTCCAGAAGCGTTAATGTCTGGCTTCTGATAAAGCGGGCCATGTTA
AGGGCGGTTTTTTCCTGTTTGGTCACTGATGCCTCCGTGTAAGGGGGATTTCTGTTCATGGGGGTAATGA
TACCGATGAAACGAGAGAGGATGCTCACGATACGGGTTACTGATGATGAACATGCCCGGTTACTGGAACG
TTGTGAGGGTAAACAACTGGCGGTATGGATGCGGCGGGACCAGAGAAAAATCACTCAGGGTCAATGCCAG
CGCTTCGTTAATACAGATGTAGGTGTTCCACAGGGTAGCCAGCAGCATCCTGCGATGCAGATCCGGAACA
TAATGGTGCAGGGCGCTGACTTCCGCGTTTCCAGACTTTACGAAACACGGAAACCGAAGACCATTCATGT
TGTTGCTCAGGTCGCAGACGTTTTGCAGCAGCAGTCGCTTCACGTTCGCTCGCGTATCGGTGATTCATTC
TGCTAACCAGTAAGGCAACCCCGCCAGCCTAGCCGGGTCCTCAACGACAGGAGCACGATCATGCGCACCC
GTGGCCAGGACCCAACGCTGCCCGAGATGCGCCGCGTGCGGCTGCTGGAGATGGCGGACGCGATGGATAT
GTTCTGCCAAGGGTTGGTTTGCGCATTCACAGTTCTCCGCAAGAATTGATTGGCTCCAATTCTTGGAGTG
GTGAATCCGTTAGCGAGGTGCCGCCGGCTTCCATTCAGGTCGAGGTGGCCCGGCTCCATGCACCGCGACG
CAACGCGGGGAGGCAGACAAGGTATAGGGCGGCGCCTACAATCCATGCCAACCCGTTCCATGTGCTCGCC
GAGGCGGCATAAATCGCCGTGACGATCAGCGGTCCAATGATCGAAGTTAGGCTGGTAAGAGCCGCGAGCG
ATCCTTGAAGCTGTCCCTGATGGTCGTCATCTACCTGCCTGGACAGCATGGCCTGCAACGCGGGCATCCC
GATGCCGCCGGAAGCGAGAAGAATCATAATGGGGAAGGCCATCCAGCCTCGCGTCGCGAACGCCAGCAAG
ACGTAGCCCAGCGCGTCGGCCGCCATGCCGGCGATAATGGCCTGCTTCTCGCCGAAACGTTTGGTGGCGG
GACCAGTGACGAAGGCTTGAGCGAGGGCGTGCAAGATTCCGAATACCGCAAGCGACAGGCCGATCATCGT
CGCGCTCCAGCGAAAGCGGTCCTCGCCGAAAATGACCCAGAGCGCTGCCGGCACCTGTCCTACGAGTTGC
ATGATAAAGAAGACAGTCATAAGTGCGGCGACGATAGTCATGCCCCGCGCCCACCGGAAGGAGCTGACTG
GGTTGAAGGCTCTCAAGGGCATCGGTCGAGATCCCGGTGCCTAATGAGTGAGCTAACTTACATTAATTGC
GTTGCGCTCACTGCCCGCTTTCCAGTCGGGAAACCTGTCGTGCCAGCTGCATTAATGAATCGGCCAACGC
GCGGGGAGAGGCGGTTTGCGTATTGGGCGCCAGGGTGGTTTTTCTTTTCACCAGTGAGACGGGCAACAGC
TGATTGCCCTTCACCGCCTGGCCCTGAGAGAGTTGCAGCAAGCGGTCCACGCTGGTTTGCCCCAGCAGGC
GAAAATCCTGTTTGATGGTGGTTAACGGCGGGATATAACATGAGCTGTCTTCGGTATCGTCGTATCCCAC
TACCGAGATATCCGCACCAACGCGCAGCCCGGACTCGGTAATGGCGCGCATTGCGCCCAGCGCCATCTGA
TCGTTGGCAACCAGCATCGCAGTGGGAACGATGCCCTCATTCAGCATTTGCATGGTTTGTTGAAAACCGG
ACATGGCACTCCAGTCGCCTTCCCGTTCCGCTATCGGCTGAATTTGATTGCGAGTGAGATATTTATGCCA
GCCAGCCAGACGCAGACGCGCCGAGACAGAACTTAATGGGCCCGCTAACAGCGCGATTTGCTGGTGACCC
AATGCGACCAGATGCTCCACGCCCAGTCGCGTACCGTCTTCATGGGAGAAAATAATACTGTTGATGGGTG
TCTGGTCAGAGACATCAAGAAATAACGCCGGAACATTAGTGCAGGCAGCTTCCACAGCAATGGCATCCTG
GTCATCCAGCGGATAGTTAATGATCAGCCCACTGACGCGTTGCGCGAGAAGATTGTGCACCGCCGCTTTA
CAGGCTTCGACGCCGCTTCGTTCTACCATCGACACCACCACGCTGGCACCCAGTTGATCGGCGCGAGATT
TAATCGCCGCGACAATTTGCGACGGCGCGTGCAGGGCCAGACTGGAGGTGGCAACGCCAATCAGCAACGA
CTGTTTGCCCGCCAGTTGTTGTGCCACGCGGTTGGGAATGTAATTCAGCTCCGCCATCGCCGCTTCCACT
TTTTCCCGCGTTTTCGCAGAAACGTGGCTGGCCTGGTTCACCACGCGGGAAACGGTCTGATAAGAGACAC
CGGCATACTCTGCGACATCGTATAACGTTACTGGTTTCACATTCACCACCCTGAATTGACTCTCTTCCGG
GCGCTATCATGCCATACCGCGAAAGGTTTTGCGCCATTCGATGGTGTCCGGGATCTCGACGCTCTCCCTT
ATGCGACTCCTGCATTAGGAAGCAGCCCAGTAGTAGGTTGAGGCCGTTGAGCACCGCCGCCGCAAGGAAT
GGTGCATGCAAGGAGATGGCGCCCAACAGTCCCCCGGCCACGGGGCCTGCCACCATACCCACGCCGAAAC
AAGCGCTCATGAGCCCGAAGTGGCGAGCCCGATCTTCCCCATCGGTGATGTCGGCGATATAGGCGCCAGC
AACCGCACCTGTGGCGCCGGTGATGCCGGCCACGATGCGTCCGGCGTAGAGGATCGAGATCTCGATCCCG
CGAAATTAATACGACTCACTATAGGGGAATTGTGAGCGGATAACAATTCCCCTCTAGAAATAATTTTGTT
TAACTTTAAGAAGGAGATATACATATGCAGTATAAACTGGCGCTGAACGGCAAAACCCTGAAAGGCGAAA
CCACCACCGAAGCGGTGGATGCGGCGACCGCGGAAAAAGTGTTTAAACAGTATGCGAACGATAACGGCGT
GGATGGCGAATGGACCTATGATGATGCGACCAAAACCTTTACCGTGACCGAACTGGTGCCGCGCGGCAGC
ATTGAAGGCCGCATTCGCGAAAACCTGAAAGATAGCGGCCTGTTTCTGGAACATCATCATCATCATCATG
AAAACCTGTATTTTCAGAGCTATCCGGGCTATCCGCCGACCGGCTATCCACCGTTTCCGGGTTATCCGCC
GGCGGGCCAAGAAAGCTCCTTTCCGCCGAGCGGTCAGTACCCGTATCCGAGCGGGTTCCCGCCGATGGGT
GGCGGCGCTTATCCGCAAGTGCCGAGCAGCGGATATCCTGGCGCGGGCGGATATCCGGCGCCGGGCGGCT
ATCCGGCGCCTGGAGGTTATCCGGGCGCTCCGCAACCTGGTGGCGCGCCGTCTTACCCAGGTGTGCCACC
GGGCCAAGGGTTTGGCGTGCCTCCGGGCGGCGCGGGTTTTTCGGGGTACCCGCAGCCGCCAAGTCAGTCA
TACGGCGGCGGACCGGCTCAAGTGCCGCTACCTGGTGGCTTTCCGGGCGGTCAAATGCCGAGTCAGTATC
CGGGCGGCCAACCGACGTATCCGAGTCAGATTAACACCGATAGCTTTAGCAGTTATCCTGTGTTTAGCCC
GGTGAGCCTGGATTATAGCAGCGAACCGGCGACCGTGACCCAAGTGACCCAAGGCACCATTCGCTGGAGC
CATCCGCAGTTTGAAAAATAAGGATCCGGCTGCTAACAAAGCCCGAAAGGAAGCTGAGTTGGCTGCTGCC
ACCGCTGAGCAATAACTAGCATAACCCCTTGGGGCCTCTAAACGGGTCTTGAGGGGTTTTTTGCTGAAAG
GAGGAACTATATCCGGATATCCCGCAAGAGGCCCGGCAGTACCGGCATAACCAAGCCTATGCCTACAGCA
TCCAGGGTGACGGTGCCGAGGATGACGATGAGCGCATTGTTAGATTTCATACACGGTGCCTGACTGCGTT
AGCAATTTAACTGTGATAAACTACCGCATTAAAGCTTATCGATGATAAGCTGTCAAACATGAGAATTCTT
GAAGACGAAAGGGCCTCGTGATACGCCTATTTTTATAGGTTAATGTCATGATAATAATGGTTTCTTAGAC
GTCAGGTGGCACTTTTCGGGGAAATGTGCGCGGAACCCCTATTTGTTTATTTTTCTAAATACATTCAAAT
ATGTATCCGCTCATGAGACAATAACCCTGATAAATGCTTCAATAATATTGAAAAAGGAAGAGTATGAGTA
TTCAACATTTCCGTGTCGCCCTTATTCCCTTTTTTGCGGCATTTTGCCTTCCTGTTTTTGCTCACCCAGA
AACGCTGGTGAAAGTAAAAGATGCTGAAGATCAGTTGGGTGCACGAGTGGGTTACATCGAACTGGATCTC
AACAGCGGTAAGATCCTTGAGAGTTTTCGCCCCGAAGAACGTTTTCCAATGATGAGCACTTTTAAAGTTC
TGCTATGTGGCGCGGTATTATCCCGTGTTGACGCCGGGCAAGAGCAACTCGGTCGCCGCATACACTATTC
TCAGAATGACTTGGTTGAGTACTCACCAGTCACAGAAAAGCATCTTACGGATGGCATGACAGTAAGAGAA
TTATGCAGTGCTGCCATAACCATGAGTGATAACACTGCGGCCAACTTACTTCTGACAACGATCGGAGGAC
CGAAGGAGCTAACCGCTTTTTTGCACAACATGGGGGATCATGTAACTCGCCTTGATCGTTGGGAACCGGA
GCTGAATGAAGCCATACCAAACGACGAGCGTGACACCACGATGCCTGCAGCAATGGCAACAACGTTGCGC
AAACTATTAACTGGCGAACTACTTACTCTAGCTTCCCGGCAACAATTAATAGACTGGATGGAGGCGGATA
AAGTTGCAGGACCACTTCTGCGCTCGGCCCTTCCGGCTGGCTGGTTTATTGCTGATAAATCTGGAGCCGG
TGAGCGTGGGTCTCGCGGTATCATTGCAGCACTGGGGCCAGATGGTAAGCCCTCCCGTATCGTAGTTATC
TACACGACGGGGAGTCAGGCAACTATGGATGAACGAAATAGACAGATCGCTGAGATAGGTGCCTCACTGA
TTAAGCATTGGTAACTGTCAGACCAAGTTTACTCATATATACTTTAGATTGATTTAAAACTTCATTTTTA
ATTTAAAAGGATCTAGGTGAAGATCCTTTTTGATAATCTCATGACCAAAATCCCTTAACGTGAGTTTTCG
TTCCACTGAGCGTCAGACCCCGTAGAAAAGATCAAAGGATCTTCTTGAGATCCTTTTTTTCTGCGCGTAA
TCTGCTGCTTGCAAACAAAAAAACCACCGCTACCAGCGGTGGTTTGTTTGCCGGATCAAGAGCTACCAAC
TCTTTTTCCGAAGGTAACTGGCTTCAGCAGAGCGCAGATACCAAATACTGTCCTTCTAGTGTAGCCGTAG
TTAGGCCACCACTTCAAGAACTCTGTAGCACCGCCTACATACCTCGCTCTGCTAATCCTGTTACCAGTGG
CTGCTGCCAGTGGCGATAAGTCGTGTCTTACCGGGTTGGACTCAAGACGATAGTTACCGGATAAGGCGCA
GCGGTCGGGCTGAACGGGGGGTTCGTGCACACAGCCCAGCTTGGAGCGAACGACCTACACCGAACTGAGA
TACCTACAGCGTGAGCTATGAGAAAGCGCCACGCT
