>Addgene plasmid #190067 | GB1-His-TEV-A7-Strep (2-180) | depositor partial sequence | sequence record 368015 | Annexin A7 proline rich domain with strep tag (2-180)
CATATGCAGTATAAACTGGCGCTGAACGGCAAAACCCTGAAAGGCGAAACCACCACCGAAGCGGTGGATG
CGGCGACCGCGGAAAAAGTGTTTAAACAGTATGCGAACGATAACGGCGTGGATGGCGAATGGACCTATGA
TGATGCGACCAAAACCTTTACCGTGACCGAACTGGTGCCGCGCGGCAGCATTGAAGGCCGCATTCGCGAA
AACCTGAAAGATAGCGGCCTGTTTCTGGAACATCATCATCATCATCATGAAAACCTGTATTTTCAGAGCT
ATCCGGGCTATCCGCCGACCGGCTATCCACCGTTTCCGGGTTATCCGCCGGCGGGCCAAGAAAGCTCCTT
TCCGCCGAGCGGTCAGTACCCGTATCCGAGCGGGTTCCCGCCGATGGGTGGCGGCGCTTATCCGCAAGTG
CCGAGCAGCGGATATCCTGGCGCGGGCGGATATCCGGCGCCGGGCGGCTATCCGGCGCCTGGAGGTTATC
CGGGCGCTCCGCAACCTGGTGGCGCGCCGTCTTACCCAGGTGTGCCACCGGGCCAAGGGTTTGGCGTGCC
TCCGGGCGGCGCGGGTTTTTCGGGGTACCCGCAGCCGCCAAGTCAGTCATACGGCGGCGGACCGGCTCAA
GTGCCGCTACCTGGTGGCTTTCCGGGCGGTCAAATGCCGAGTCAGTATCCGGGCGGCCAACCGACGTATC
CGAGTCAGATTAACACCGATAGCTTTAGCAGTTATCCTGTGTTTAGCCCGGTGAGCCTGGATTATAGCAG
CGAACCGGCGACCGTGACCCAAGTGACCCAAGGCACCATTCGCTGGAGCCATCCGCAGTTTGAAAAATAA
GGATCC
